Addgene plasmid #15888: pRK7-Rheb
Depositing lab: John Blenis. Publication: Tuberous sclerosis complex gene products, Tuberin and Hamartin, control mTOR signaling by acting as a GTPase-activating protein complex toward Rheb. Tee AR, Manning BD, Roux PP, Cantley LC, Blenis J. Curr Biol. 2003 Aug 5. 13(15):1259-68. 10.1016/S0960-9822(03)00506-2 PubMed 12906785.
Backbone
  Vector backbone: pRK7
  Backbone size w/o insert (bp): 4708
  Vector type: Mammalian Expression
Growth in bacteria
  Bacterial resistance: Ampicillin, 100 μg/mL
  Growth temperature: 37°C
  Growth strain: DH5alpha
  Copy number: High Copy
Gene/Insert
  Gene/Insert name: Rheb
  Species: H. sapiens (human)
  Insert size (bp): 550
  Entrez Gene: RHEB (a.k.a. RHEB2)
  Tag / fusion protein: Flag (N terminal on insert)
  Cloning method: Restriction Enzyme; 5′ cloning site BamHI (not destroyed); 3′ cloning site EcoRI (not destroyed)
  Sequencing primers: 5′ SP6; 3′ SV40pA-R
Terms and licenses: Academic/Nonprofit Terms; Industry Terms: Not Available to Industry
How to cite: pRK7-Rheb was a gift from John Blenis (Addgene plasmid # 15888 ; http://n2t.net/addgene:15888 ; RRID:Addgene_15888)
