[The description below was written by a language model from this plasmid's Addgene catalogue record.]
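Description:
pRK7-Rheb is a mammalian expression plasmid built on the pRK7 backbone (about 4.7 kb without insert) that carries the human RHEB coding sequence, an insert of roughly 550 bp. RHEB (Ras homolog enriched in brain) is a small GTPase that acts upstream of mTOR signaling. The open reading frame was placed between BamHI and EcoRI sites, both of which were preserved, so the insert can be excised or swapped with the same enzymes. A Flag epitope is fused to the N terminus of the protein, allowing detection or immunoprecipitation of the expressed Rheb with anti-Flag antibodies. In bacteria the plasmid is maintained at high copy number and selected with ampicillin.

The record does not state the promoter that drives expression in mammalian cells, and no feature table is available to confirm the regulatory elements. The listed sequencing primers (SP6 at the 5′ end and a reverse primer in the SV40 polyadenylation region at the 3′ end) imply that an SP6 promoter site lies upstream of the insert and an SV40 polyA signal lies downstream. No mammalian selection marker is recorded, which suggests use in transient transfection, although this is not stated explicitly.

The associated publication examined how the tuberous sclerosis complex gene products, Tuberin and Hamartin, regulate mTOR signaling by acting as a GTPase-activating protein complex toward Rheb. In line with that work, the construct is suited to overexpressing tagged Rheb in cultured mammalian cells to study its GTP loading, its regulation by TSC1/TSC2, and its effects on downstream mTOR pathway activity.
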