>Addgene plasmid #15888 | pRK7-Rheb | addgene partial sequence | sequence record 22289 | SP6 5'-ATTTAGGTGACACTATAG-3'
GTCCAACTGCACCTCGGTTCTAAGCTTCTGCAGGTCGACTCTAGAGGATCCACCATGGACTATAAGGACG
ATGATGACAAACCGCAGTCCAAGTCCCGGAAGATCGCGATCCTGGGCTACCGGTCTGTGGGGAAATCCTC
ATTGACGATTCAATTTGTTGAAGGCCAATTTGTGGACTCCTACGATCCAACCATAGAAAACACTTTTACA
AAGTTGATCACAGTAAATGGACAAGAATATCATCTTCAACTTGTAGACACAGCCGGGCAAGATGAATATT
CTATCTTTCCTCAGACATACTCCATAGATATTAATGGCTATATTCTTGTGTATTCTGTTACATCAATCAA
AAGTTTTGAAGTGATTAAAGTTATCCATGGCAAATTGTTGGATATGGTGGGGAAAGTACAAATACCTATT
ATGTTGGTTGGGAATAAGAAAGACCTGCATATGGAAAGGGTGATCAGTTATGAAGAAGGGAAAGCTTTGG
CAGAATCTTGGAATGCAGCTTTTTTGGAATCTTCTGCTAAAGAAAATCAGACTGCTGTGGATGTTTTTCG
AAGGATAATTTTGGAGGCAGAAAAAATGGACGGGGCAGCTTCACAAGGCAAGTCTTCATGCTCGGTGATG
TGAGAATTCAATCGATGGCCGCCATGGCCCAACTTGTTTATTGCAGCTTATAATGGTTACAAATAAAGCA
ATAGCATCACAAATTTCACAAATAAAGCATTTTTTTCACT
