>Addgene plasmid #15888 | pRK7-Rheb | addgene partial sequence | sequence record 22290 | SV40pA-R 5'-GAAATTTGTGATGCTATTGC-3'
GTTGGGCCATGGCGGCCATCGATTGAATTCTCACATCACCGAGCATGAAGACTTGCCTTGTGAAGCTGCC
CCGTCCATTTTTTCTGCCTCCAAAATTATCCTTCGAAAAACATCCACAGCAGTCTGATTTTCTTTAGCAG
AAGATTCCAAAAAAGCTGCATTCCAAGATTCTGCCAAAGCTTTCCCTTCTTCATAACTGATCACCCTTTC
CATATGCAGGTCTTTCTTATTCCCAACCAACATAATAGGTATTTGTACTTTCCCCACCATATCCAACAAT
TTGCCATGGATAACTTTAATCACTTCAAAACTTTTGATTGATGTAACAGAATACACAAGAATATAGCCAT
TAATATCTATGGAGTATGTCTGAGGAAAGATAGAATATTCATCTTGCCCGGCTGTGTCTACAAGTTGAAG
ATGATATTCTTGTCCATTTACTGTGATCAACTTTGTAAAAGTGTTTTCTATGGTTGGATCGTAGGAGTCC
ACAAATTGGCCTTCAACAAATTGAATCGTCAATGAGGATTTCCCCACAGACCGGTAGCCCAGGATCGCGA
TCTTCCGGGACTTGGACTGCGGTTTGTCATCATCGTCCTTATAGTCCATGGTGGATCCTCTAGAGTCGAC
CTGCAGAAGCTTAGAACCGAGGTGCAGTTGGACCTGGGAGTGGACACCTGTGGAGAGAAAGGCAAAGTGG
ATGTTATTCTATAGTGTCACCTAAATCGTATGTGTATG
